Addgene plasmid #128737: Ub-GyrA
Purpose: Expresses Ub fused to GyrA intein at the C-terminal
Depositing lab: Sharon Rozovsky. Depositing organization: University of Delaware. Publication: Efficient generation of hydrazides in proteins by RadA split intein. Liu J, Ekanayake O, Santoleri D, Walker K, Rozovsky S. Chembiochem. 2019 Jul 2. doi: 10.1002/cbic.201900160. PubMed 31265209.
Backbone
  Vector backbone: pTWIN1
  Backbone size w/o insert (bp): 7375
  Vector type: Bacterial Expression
Growth in bacteria
  Bacterial resistance: Ampicillin, 100 μg/mL
  Growth temperature: 37°C
  Growth strain: DH5alpha
  Copy number: High Copy
Gene/Insert
  Gene/Insert name: UBC
  Promoter: T7
  Tag / fusion protein: Mxe GyrA (C terminal on insert)
  Cloning method: Restriction Enzyme; 5′ cloning site NdeI (unknown if destroyed); 3′ cloning site SapI (unknown if destroyed)
  Sequencing primers: 5′ T7
Terms and licenses: Academic/Nonprofit Terms; Industry Terms
How to cite: Ub-GyrA was a gift from Sharon Rozovsky (Addgene plasmid # 128737 ; http://n2t.net/addgene:128737 ; RRID:Addgene_128737)
