[The description below was written by a language model from this plasmid's Addgene catalogue record and pLannotate feature annotations shown in this document.]
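Description:
Ub-GyrA is a bacterial expression plasmid built on the pTWIN1 intein-fusion backbone, designed to produce ubiquitin fused at its C-terminus to the Mycobacterium xenopi GyrA intein. It is propagated in E. coli under ampicillin selection (β-lactamase with its own promoter) from a ColE1/pMB1-type origin. The catalogue lists it as high copy, although the feature table also annotates a rop gene and a bom fragment, along with remnants of the tetracycline resistance gene and mbeC inherited from pBR322-type ancestry. An M13 phage origin is also present. The sequenced record is 6,334 nt, shorter than the listed size of the empty backbone, which is consistent with backbone sequence having been replaced when the insert was cloned between NdeI and SapI.

The expression cassette runs from a T7 promoter with an adjacent lac operator and a T7 gene 10 ribosome binding site, with a plasmid-borne lacI supplying repressor, so expression is IPTG-inducible in hosts that provide T7 RNA polymerase. Upstream rrnB T1 terminators insulate the cassette and a T7 terminator closes it. The open reading frame encodes a single ubiquitin unit (insert named UBC) directly followed by the modified Mxe GyrA intein and then a chitin binding domain, which allows capture of the fusion on chitin resin. Because N-terminal cleavage of this intein can be triggered by thiols, the arrangement releases ubiquitin with a reactive C-terminal thioester, the usual entry point for expressed protein ligation or C-terminal derivatisation. The associated publication concerns generating protein hydrazides with inteins, suggesting this construct served in that context, though its exact role there is not stated in the record.
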