Features (pLannotate 1.2.2; 22 found; start..end, strand, type, name):
     35..139     +  promoter       AmpR promoter: bla
    140..1000    +  CDS            AmpR: β-lactamase; bla; confers resistance to ampicillin, carbenicillin, and related antibiotics
   1042..1555    -  rep_origin     M13 ori (sequence partly withheld): M13 bacteriophage origin of replication; arrow indicates direction of (+) strand synthesis
   1666..2254    +  rep_origin     ori: high-copy-number ColE1/pMB1/pBR322/pUC origin of replication
   2431..2521    -  misc_feature   bom (fragment): basis of mobility region from pBR322
   2623..2814    -  CDS            rop: Rop protein, which maintains plasmids at low copy number; rop
   2855..2965    +  CDS            mbeC (fragment): MBEC_ECOLX - Experimental evidence at protein level: Swiss-Prot protein existence level 1. Required for efficient mobilization of ColE1 plasmid and is thus essential to promote the specific transfer of the plasmid during conjugation. Probably functions by inducing DNA bending, helping the MbeA relaxase to melt the DNA around the nic site and cleave the phosphodiester bond. Binds specifically double-stranded DNA (dsDNA) containing the ColE1 oriT but does not recognize the inverted repeat (IR). From Escherichia coli.
   3000..3322    -  CDS            TcR (fragment): tetracycline efflux protein; tet; confers resistance to tetracycline
   3337..3358    -  protein_bind   CAP binding site: CAP binding activates transcription in the presence of cAMP. E. coli catabolite activator protein
   3371..4453    -  CDS            lacI: lac repressor; lacI; The lac repressor binds to the lac operator to inhibit transcription in E. coli. This inhibition can be relieved by adding lactose or isopropyl-β-D-thiogalactopyranoside (IPTG).
   4454..4531    -  promoter       lacI promoter: lacI
   4539..4632    -  CDS            TcR (fragment): tetracycline efflux protein; tet; confers resistance to tetracycline
   4684..4770    +  terminator     rrnB T1 terminator: Escherichia coli rrnB; transcription terminator T1 from the E. coli rrnB gene
   4867..4953    +  terminator     rrnB T1 terminator: Escherichia coli rrnB; transcription terminator T1 from the E. coli rrnB gene
   5088..5106    +  promoter       T7 promoter: promoter for bacteriophage T7 RNA polymerase
   5107..5131    +  protein_bind   lac operator: The lac repressor binds to the lac operator to inhibit transcription in E. coli. This inhibition can be relieved by adding lactose or isopropyl-β-D-thiogalactopyranoside (IPTG). lac repressor encoded by lacI
   5146..5168    +  RBS            RBS: efficient ribosome binding site from bacteriophage T7 gene 10 (Olins and Rangwala, 1989)
   5176..5403    +  CDS            UBIQ_CERCA: Experimental evidence at protein level: Swiss-Prot protein existence level 1. Ubiquitin exists either covalently attached to another protein, or free (unanchored). When covalently bound, it is conjugated to target proteins via an isopeptide bond either as a monomer (monoubiquitin), a polymer linked via different Lys residues of the ubiquitin (polyubiquitin chains) or a linear polymer linked via the initiator Met of the ubiquitin (linear polyubiquitin chains). Polyubiquitin chains, when attached to a target protein, have different functions depending on the Lys residue of the ubiquitin that is
   5404..5997    +  CDS            Mxe GyrA intein: modified GyrA intein (Southworth et al., 1999); Mycobacterium xenopi gyrA; N-terminal cleavage of this intein can be induced by thiols.
   6028..6183    +  CDS            CBD: chitin binding domain from chitinase A1 (Watanabe et al., 1994); Bacillus circulans chiA
   6205..6254    +  CDS            SET1 (fragment): solubility-enhancement tag derived from T7 phage gene 10B
   6262..6309    +  terminator     T7 terminator: transcription terminator for bacteriophage T7 RNA polymerase
>Addgene plasmid #128737 | Ub-GyrA | addgene full sequence | sequence record 256999 | Addgene NGS Result
AACTACGTCAGGTGGCACTTTTCGGGGAAATGTGCGCGGAACCCCTATTTGTTTATTTTTCTAAATACAT
TCAAATATGTATCCGCTCATGAGACAATAACCCTGATAAATGCTTCAATAATATTGAAAAAGGAAGAGTA
TGAGTATTCAACATTTCCGTGTCGCCCTTATTCCCTTTTTTGCGGCATTTTGCCTTCCTGTTTTTGCTCA
CCCAGAAACGCTGGTGAAAGTAAAAGATGCTGAAGATCAGTTGGGTGCACGAGTGGGTTACATCGAACTG
GATCTCAACAGCGGTAAGATCCTTGAGAGTTTTCGCCCCGAAGAACGTTTCCCAATGATGAGCACTTTTA
AAGTTCTGCTATGTGGCGCGGTATTATCCCGTGTTGACGCCGGGCAAGAGCAACTCGGTCGCCGCATACA
CTATTCTCAGAATGACTTGGTTGAGTACTCACCAGTCACAGAAAAGCATCTTACGGATGGCATGACAGTA
AGAGAATTATGCAGTGCTGCCATAACCATGAGTGATAACACTGCGGCCAACTTACTTCTGACAACGATCG
GAGGACCGAAGGAGCTAACCGCTTTTTTGCACAACATGGGGGATCATGTAACTCGCCTTGATCGTTGGGA
ACCGGAGCTGAATGAAGCCATACCAAACGACGAGCGTGACACCACGATGCCTGTAGCAATGGCAACAACG
TTGCGCAAACTATTAACTGGCGAACTACTTACTCTAGCTTCCCGGCAACAATTAATAGACTGGATGGAGG
CGGATAAAGTTGCAGGACCACTTCTGCGCTCGGCCCTTCCGGCTGGCTGGTTTATTGCTGATAAATCTGG
AGCCGGTGAGCGTGGGTCTCGCGGTATCATTGCAGCACTGGGGCCAGATGGTAAGCCCTCCCGTATCGTA
GTTATCTACACGACGGGGAGTCAGGCAACTATGGATGAACGAAATAGACAGATCGCTGAGATAGGTGCCT
CACTGATTAAGCATTGGTAACTGTCAGACCAAGTTTACTCATATATACTTTAGATTGATT
[38 nt withheld, positions 1041-1078]
A
[37 nt withheld, positions 1080-1116]
ATTTTGTTAAAATTCGCGTTAAATTTTTGTTAAATCAGCTCATTTTTTAACCAATAGGCCGAAATCGGCA
AAATCCCTTATAAATCAAAAGAATAGCCCGAGATAGGGT
[37 nt withheld, positions 1226-1262]
AAAGAACGTGGACTCCAACGTCAAAGG
[141 nt withheld, positions 1290-1430]
G
[125 nt withheld, positions 1432-1556]
AAAGGATCTAGGTGAAGATCCTTTTTGATAATCTCATGACCAAAATCCCTTAACGTGAGTTTTCGTTCCA
CTGAGCGTCAGACCCCGTAGAAAAGATCAAAGGATCTTCTTGAGATCCTTTTTTTCTGCGCGTAATCTGC
TGCTTGCAAACAAAAAAACCACCGCTACCAGCGGTGGTTTGTTTGCCGGATCAAGAGCTACCAACTCTTT
TTCCGAAGGTAACTGGCTTCAGCAGAGCGCAGATACCAAATACTGTCCTTCTAGTGTAGCCGTAGTTAGG
CCACCACTTCAAGAACTCTGTAGCACCGCCTACATACCTCGCTCTGCTAATCCTGTTACCAGTGGCTGCT
GCCAGTGGCGATAAGTCGTGTCTTACCGGGTTGGACTCAAGACGATAGTTACCGGATAAGGCGCAGCGGT
CGGGCTGAACGGGGGGTTCGTGCACACAGCCCAGCTTGGAGCGAACGACCTACACCGAACTGAGATACCT
ACAGCGTGAGCTATGAGAAAGCGCCACGCTTCCCGAAGGGAGAAAGGCGGACAGGTATCCGGTAAGCGGC
AGGGTCGGAACAGGAGAGCGCACGAGGGAGCTTCCAGGGGGAAACGCCTGGTATCTTTATAGTCCTGTCG
GGTTTCGCCACCTCTGACTTGAGCGTCGATTTTTGTGATGCTCGTCAGGGGGGCGGAGCCTATGGAAAAA
CGCCAGCAACGCGGCCTTTTTACGGTTCCTGGCCTTTTGCTGGCCTTTTGCTCACATGTTCTTTCCTGCG
TTATCCCCTGATTCTGTGGATAACCGTATTACCGCCTTTGAGTGAGCTGATACCGCTCGCCGCAGCCGAA
CGACCGAGCGCAGCGAGTCAGTGAGCGAGGAAGCTATGGTGCACTCTCAGTACAATCTGCTCTGATGCCG
CATAGTTAAGCCAGTATACACTCCGCTATCGCTACGTGACTGGGTCATGGCTGCGCCCCGACACCCGCCA
ACACCCGCTGACGCGCCCTGACGGGCTTGTCTGCTCCCGGCATCCGCTTACAGACAAGCTGTGACCGTCT
CCGGGAGCTGCATGTGTCAGAGGTTTTCACCGTCATCACCGAAACGCGCGAGGCAGCTGCGGTAAAGCTC
ATCAGCGTGGTCGTGCAGCGATTCACAGATGTCTGCCTGTTCATCCGCGTCCAGCTCGTTGAGTTTCTCC
AGAAGCGTTAATGTCTGGCTTCTGATAAAGCGGGCCATGTTAAGGGCGGTTTTTTCCTGTTTGGTCACTG
ATGCCTCCGTGTAAGGGGGATTTCTGTTCATGGGGGTAATGATACCGATGAAACGAGAGAGGATGCTCAC
GATACGGGTTACTGATGATGAACATGCCCGGTTACTGGAACGTTGTGAGGGTAAACAACTGGCGGTATGG
ATGCGGCGGGACCAGAGAAAAATCACTCAGGGTCAATGCCAGCCGAACGCCAGCAAGACGTAGCCCAGCG
CGTCGGCCGCCATGCCGGCGATAATGGCCTGCTTCTCGCCGAAACGTTTGGTGGCGGGACCAGTGACGAA
GGCTTGAGCGAGGGCGTGCAAGATTCCGAATACCGCAAGCGACAGGCCGATCATCGTCGCGCTCCAGCGA
AAGCGGTCCTCGCCGAAAATGACCCAGAGCGCTGCCGGCACCTGTCCTACGAGTTGCATGATAAAGAAGA
CAGTCATAAGTGCGGCGACGATAGTCATGCCCCGCGCCCACCGGAAGGAGCTGACTGGGTTGAAGGCTCT
CAAGGGCATCGGTCGAGATCCCGGTGCCTAATGAGTGAGCTAACTTACATTAATTGCGTTGCGCTCACTG
CCCGCTTTCCAGTCGGGAAACCTGTCGTGCCAGCTGCATTAATGAATCGGCCAACGCGCGGGGAGAGGCG
GTTTGCGTATTGGGCGCCAGGGTGGTTTTTCTTTTCACCAGTGAGACGGGCAACAGCTGATTGCCCTTCA
CCGCCTGGCCCTGAGAGAGTTGCAGCAAGCGGTCCACGCTGGTTTGCCCCAGCAGGCGAAAATCCTGTTT
GATGGTGGTTAACGGCGGGATATAACATGAGCTGTCTTCGGTATCGTCGTATCCCACTACCGAGATATCC
GCACCAACGCGCAGCCCGGACTCGGTAATGGCGCGCATTGCGCCCAGCGCCATCTGATCGTTGGCAACCA
GCATCGCAGTGGGAACGATGCCCTCATTCAGCATTTGCATGGTTTGTTGAAAACCGGACATGGCACTCCA
GTCGCCTTCCCGTTCCGCTATCGGCTGAATTTGATTGCGAGTGAGATATTTATGCCAGCCAGCCAGACGC
AGACGCGCCGAGACAGAACTTAATGGGCCCGCTAACAGCGCGATTTGCTGGTGACCCAATGCGACCAGAT
GCTCCACGCCCAGTCGCGTACCGTCTTCATGGGAGAAAATAATACTGTTGATGGGTGTCTGGTCAGAGAC
ATCAAGAAATAACGCCGGAACATTAGTGCAGGCAGCTTCCACAGCAATGGCATCCTGGTCATCCAGCGGA
TAGTTAATGATCAGCCCACTGACGCGTTGCGCGAGAAGATTGTGCACCGCCGCTTTACAGGCTTCGACGC
CGCTTCGTTCTACCATCGACACCACCACGCTGGCACCCAGTTGATCGGCGCGAGATTTAATCGCCGCGAC
AATTTGCGACGGCGCGTGCAGGGCCAGACTGGAGGTGGCAACGCCAATCAGCAACGACTGTTTGCCCGCC
AGTTGTTGTGCCACGCGGTTGGGAATGTAATTCAGCTCCGCCATCGCCGCTTCCACTTTTTCCCGCGTTT
TCGCAGAAACGTGGCTGGCCTGGTTCACCACGCGGGAAACGGTCTGATAAGAGACACCGGCATACTCTGC
GACATCGTATAACGTTACTGGTTTCACATTCACCACCCTGAATTGACTCTCTTCCGGGCGCTATCATGCC
ATACCGCGAAAGGTTTTGCGCCATTCGATGGTGTCCGGGATCTCGACGCTCTCCCTTATGCGACTCCTGC
ATTAGGAAGCAGCCCAGTAGTAGGTTGAGGCCGTTGAGCACCGCCGCCGCAAGGAATGGTGCATGCCGGC
ATGCCGCCCTTTCGTCTTCAAGAATTAATTCCCAATTCCCCAGGCATCAAATAAAACGAAAGGCTCAGTC
GAAAGACTGGGCCTTTCGTTTTATCTGTTGTTTGTCGGTGAACGCTCTCCTGAGTAGGACAAATCCGCCG
GGAGCGGATTTGAACGTTGCGAAGCAACGGCCCGGAGGGTGGCGGGCAGGACGCCCGCCATAAACTGCCA
GGAATTAATTCCCCAGGCATCAAATAAAACGAAAGGCTCAGTCGAAAGACTGGGCCTTTCGTTTTATCTG
TTGTTTGTCGGTGAACGCTCTCCTGAGTAGGACAAATCCGCCGGGAGCGGATTTGAACGTTGCGAAGCAA
CGGCCCGGAGGGTGGCGGGCAGGACGCCCGCCATAAACTGCCAGGAATTGGGGATCGGAATTAATTCCCG
GTTTAAACCGGGGATCTCGATCCCGCGAAATTAATACGACTCACTATAGGGGAATTGTGAGCGGATAACA
ATTCCCCTCTAGAAATAATTTTGTTTAACTTTAAGAAGGAGATATACATATGCAGATCTTCGTCAAGACG
TTAACCGGTAAAACCATAACTCTGGAAGTTGAACCATCCGATACCATCGAAAACGTTAAGGCTAAAATTC
AAGACAAGGAAGGAATTCCACCTGATCAACAAAGATTGATCTTTGCCGGTAAGCAGCTCGAGGACGGTAG
AACGCTGTCTGATTACAACATTCAGAAGGAGTCGACCTTACATCTTGTCTTAAGACTAAGAGGTGGTTGC
ATCACGGGAGATGCACTAGTTGCCCTACCCGAGGGCGAGTCGGTACGCATCGCCGACATCGTGCCGGGTG
CGCGGCCCAACAGTGACAACGCCATCGACCTGAAAGTCCTTGACCGGCATGGCAATCCCGTGCTCGCCGA
CCGGCTGTTCCACTCCGGCGAGCATCCGGTGTACACGGTGCGTACGGTCGAAGGTCTGCGTGTGACGGGC
ACCGCGAACCACCCGTTGTTGTGTTTGGTCGACGTCGCCGGGGTGCCGACCCTGCTGTGGAAGCTGATCG
ACGAAATCAAGCCGGGCGATTACGCGGTGATTCAACGCAGCGCATTCAGCGTCGACTGTGCAGGTTTTGC
CCGCGGGAAACCCGAATTTGCGCCCACAACCTACACAGTCGGCGTCCCTGGACTGGTGCGTTTCTTGGAA
GCACACCACCGAGACCCGGACGCCCAAGCTATCGCCGACGAGCTGACCGACGGGCGGTTCTACTACGCGA
AAGTCGCCAGTGTCACCGACGCCGGCGTGCAGCCGGTGTATAGCCTTCGTGTCGACACGGCAGACCACGC
GTTTATCACGAACGGGTTCGTCAGCCACGCTACTGGCCTCACCGGTCTGAACTCAGGCCTCACGACAAAT
CCTGGTGTATCCGCTTGGCAGGTCAACACAGCTTATACTGCGGGACAATTGGTCACATATAACGGCAAGA
CGTATAAATGTTTGCAGCCCCACACCTCCTTGGCAGGATGGGAACCATCCAACGTTCCTGCCTTGTGGCA
GCTTCAATGACTGCAGGAAGGGGATCCGGCTGCTAACAAAGCCCGAAAGGAAGCTGAGTTGGCTGCTGCC
ACCGCTGAGCAATAACTAGCATAACCCCTTGGGGCCTCTAAACGGGTCTTGAGGGGTTTTTTGCTGAAAG
GAGGAACTATATCCGGAT
