>Addgene plasmid #128737 | Ub-GyrA | depositor partial sequence | sequence record 246833 | protein of interest
NNNCNTAAAANTNCCAGGATTAATTCCCCAGGCNTCAATNAAACGAAAGGCTCAGTCGAAAGACTGGGCC
TTTCGTTTTNTCTNTGTTTGTCGGTGAACGCTNTCTGAGTAGGACAAATCCGCCGGGAGCGGATTTGAAC
GTTGCGAAGCAACGGCCCGGAGGGTGGCGGGCAGGACGCCCGCCATAAACTGCCAGGAATTAATTCCCCA
GGCATCAAATAAAACGAAAGGCTCAGTCGAAAGACTGGGCCTTTCGTTTTATCTGTTGTTTGTCGGTGAA
CGCTCTCCTGAGTAGGACAAATCCGCCGGGAGCGGATTTGAACGTTGCGAAGCAACGGCCCGGAGGGTGG
CGGGCAGGACGCCCGCCATAAACTGCCAGGAATTGGGGATCGGAATTAATTCCCGGTTTAAACCGGGGAT
CTCGATCCCGCGAAATTAATACGACTCACTATAGGGGAATTGTGAGCGGATAACAATTCCCCTCTAGAAA
TAATTTTGTTTAACTTTAAGAAGGAGATATACATATGCAGATCTTCGTCAAGACGTTAACCGGTAAAACC
ATAACTCTGGAAGTTGAACCATCCGATACCATCGAAAACGTTAAGGCTAAAATTCAAGACAAGGAAGGAA
TTCCACCTGATCAACAAAGATTGATCTTTGCCGGTAAGCAGCTCGAGGACGGTAGAACGCTGTCTGATTA
CAACATTCAGAAGGAGTCGACCTTACATCTTGTCTTAAGACTAAGAGGTGGTTGCATCACGGGAGATGCA
CTAGTTGCCCTACCCGAGGGCGAGTCGGTACGCATCGCCGACATCGTGCCGGGTGCGCGGCCCAACANGN
NNNNGCCNNNNNNNNNNN
